Addgene plasmid #116920: pMMPc
Purpose: (Empty Backbone) Gene constitutive expression from a Pc promoter
Depositing lab: Cuiqing Ma. Publication: New constitutive vectors: useful genetic engineering tools for biocatalysis. Xu Y, Tao F, Ma C, Xu P. Appl Environ Microbiol. 2013 Apr;79(8):2836-40. doi: 10.1128/AEM.03746-12. Epub 2013 Feb 15. PubMed 23416993.
Backbone
  Vector backbone: pMMB66EH
  Vector type: Bacterial Expression
  Promoter: Pc promoter from Delftia acidovorans C17
Growth in bacteria
  Bacterial resistance: Ampicillin, 100 μg/mL
  Growth temperature: 30°C
  Growth strain: DH5alpha
  Copy number: Low Copy
Gene/Insert
  Cloning method: Restriction Enzyme
  Sequencing primers: 3′ pBAD-reverse
Terms and licenses: Academic/Nonprofit Terms; Industry Terms: Not Available to Industry
How to cite: pMMPc was a gift from Cuiqing Ma (Addgene plasmid # 116920 ; http://n2t.net/addgene:116920 ; RRID:Addgene_116920)
