[The description below was written by a language model from this plasmid's Addgene catalogue record and pLannotate feature annotations shown in this document.]
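Description:
pMMPc is an empty bacterial expression backbone of about 8.3 kb, derived from pMMB66EH and designed for constitutive expression of a cloned gene from the Pc promoter of Delftia acidovorans C17. It is built on the broad-host-range RSF1010 replicon. The feature tables show the RSF1010 oriV together with the RepA, RepB and RepC proteins that this origin needs in order to fire, plus the R1162-like antisense RNA associated with this replicon family. The record lists it as low copy. Selection is by ampicillin, through a β-lactamase gene driven by its own bla promoter. The plasmid also keeps the RSF1010 mobilisation region (oriT with mobA, mobB and mobC), so a helper conjugative plasmid supplying the transfer machinery should be able to mobilise it into other bacteria.

The Pc promoter is not annotated as a feature in either table. A short fragment annotated by homology as an integron-type integrase lies on the reverse strand just upstream of the 5S rRNA segment and the rrnB T1 and T2 terminators. Pc promoters typically sit within integrase coding sequence in integrons, so this fragment plausibly carries the promoter, although the record does not say so. A gene inserted by restriction cloning between this region and the rrnB terminators would be transcribed without an inducer and terminated efficiently. Only a truncated lacI remains from the parental vector, which fits a design that does not rely on IPTG control. The depositor sequence and the sequencing-verified record differ by one nucleotide in length and in start coordinate, but they show the same architecture. The associated work presents the vector as a tool for genetic engineering of biocatalytic strains.
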