Features (pLannotate 1.2.2; 14 found; start..end, strand, type, name):
    117..232     +  ncRNA          5S rRNA: Accession: RF00001 - 5S ribosomal RNA
    236..322     +  terminator     rrnB T1 terminator: Escherichia coli rrnB; transcription terminator T1 from the E. coli rrnB gene
    414..441     +  terminator     rrnB T2 terminator: transcription terminator T2 from the E. coli rrnB gene
    460..551     +  promoter       AmpR promoter: bla
    552..1412    +  CDS            AmpR: β-lactamase; bla; confers resistance to ampicillin, carbenicillin, and related antibiotics
   1849..2243    -  rep_origin     RSF1010 oriV: replication origin of the broad-host-range plasmid RSF1010; requires the RSF1010 RepA/B/C proteins for replication (Scholz et al., 1989)
   2273..2554    -  CDS            mobC: MOBC_ECOLX - Protein predicted: Swiss-Prot protein existence level 4. This protein is essential to promote the specific transfer of the plasmid in the presence of conjugative plasmids. From Escherichia coli.
   2585..2672    +  oriT           RSF1010 oriT: origin of transfer of the broad-host-range plasmid RSF1010 (Scholz et al., 1989)
   2753..4879    +  CDS            mobA: MOBA2_ECOLX - Also known as repB. Experimental evidence at protein level: Swiss-Prot protein existence level 1. Part of the relaxosome complex that is responsible for plasmid transfer during conjugation. Locally unwinds DNA and catalyzes the cleavage of one of the DNA strands at oriT. The cleaved strand is then transferred through the dedicated type IV secretion apparatus. MobA remains covalently linked at the 5' end of the strand, and once in the recipient cell, it probably catalyzes the rejoining of the two ends of the strand, re-forming the circular plasmid DNA. The primase activity of MobA
   5325..5399    +  ncRNA          Plasmid R1162: Accession: RF00043 - R1162-like plasmid antisense RNA
   5393..6232    +  CDS            RSF1010 RepA: replication protein A of the broad-host-range plasmid RSF1010 (Scholz et al., 1989); repA
   6219..7070    +  CDS            RSF1010 RepC: replication protein C of the broad-host-range plasmid RSF1010 (Scholz et al., 1989); repC
   7347..8081    -  CDS            lacI (fragment): lac repressor; lacI; The lac repressor binds to the lac operator to inhibit transcription in E. coli. This inhibition can be relieved by adding lactose or isopropyl-β-D-thiogalactopyranoside (IPTG).
   8084..8302    -  CDS            int (fragment): INT2_ECOLX - Protein inferred from homology: Swiss-Prot protein existence level 3. Putative integrase believed to be involved in the insertion of antibiotic resistance genes into plasmids and transposons. From Escherichia coli.
>Addgene plasmid #116920 | pMMPc | depositor full sequence | sequence record 220191 | pMMPc sequence 8306 bps
TTCCCGGGGATCCGTCGACCTGCAGCCAAGCTTGGCTGTTTTGGCGGATGAGAGAAGATTTTCAGCCTGA
TACAGATTAAATCAGAACGCAGAAGCGGTCTGATAAAACAGAATTTGCCTGGCGGCAGTAGCGCGGTGGT
CCCACCTGACCCCATGCCGAACTCAGAAGTGAAACGCCGTAGCGCCGATGGTAGTGTGGGGTCTCCCCAT
GCGAGAGTAGGGAACTGCCAGGCATCAAATAAAACGAAAGGCTCAGTCGAAAGACTGGGCCTTTCGTTTT
ATCTGTTGTTTGTCGGTGAACGCTCTCCTGAGTAGGACAAATCCGCCGGGAGCGGATTTGAACGTTGCGA
AGCAACGGCCCGGAGGGTGGCGGGCAGGACGCCCGCCATAAACTGCCAGGCATCAAATTAAGCAGAAGGC
CATCCTGACGGATGGCCTTTTTGCGTTTCTACAAACTCTTTTGTTTATTTTTCTAAATACATTCAAATAT
GTATCCGCTCATGAGACAATAACCCTGATAAATGCTTCAATAATATTGAAAAAGGAAGAGTATGAGTATT
CAACATTTCCGTGTCGCCCTTATTCCCTTTTTTGCGGCATTTTGCCTTCCTGTTTTTGCTCACCCAGAAA
CGCTGGTGAAAGTAAAAGATGCTGAAGATCAGTTGGGTGCACGAGTGGGTTACATCGAACTGGATCTCAA
CAGCGGTAAGATCCTTGAGAGTTTTCGCCCCGAAGAACGTTTTCCAATGATGAGCACTTTTAAAGTTCTG
CTATGTGGCGCGGTATTATCCCGTGTTGACGCCGGGCAAGAGCAACTCGGTCGCCGCATACACTATTCTC
AGAATGACTTGGTTGAGTACTCACCAGTCACAGAAAAGCATCTTACGGATGGCATGACAGTAAGAGAATT
ATGCAGTGCTGCCATAACCATGAGTGATAACACTGCGGCCAACTTACTTCTGACAACGATCGGAGGACCG
AAGGAGCTAACCGCTTTTTTGCACAACATGGGGGATCATGTAACTCGCCTTGATCGTTGGGAACCGGAGC
TGAATGAAGCCATACCAAACGACGAGCGTGACACCACGATGCCTGTAGCAATGGCAACAACGTTGCGCAA
ACTATTAACTGGCGAACTACTTACTCTAGCTTCCCGGCAACAATTAATAGACTGGATGGAGGCGGATAAA
GTTGCAGGACCACTTCTGCGCTCGGCCCTTCCGGCTGGCTGGTTTATTGCTGATAAATCTGGAGCCGGTG
AGCGTGGGTCTCGCGGTATCATTGCAGCACTGGGGCCAGATGGTAAGCCCTCCCGTATCGTAGTTATCTA
CACGACGGGGAGTCAGGCAACTATGGATGAACGAAATAGACAGATCGCTGAGATAGGTGCCTCACTGATT
AAGCATTGGTAACTGTCAGACCAAGTTTACTCATATATACTTTAGATTGATTTCTGAAAGCGACCAGGTG
CTCGGCGTGGCAAGACTCGCAGCGAACCCGTAGAAAGCCATGCTCCAGCCGCCCGCATTGGAGAAATTCT
TCAAATTCCCGTTGCACATAGCCCGGCAATTCCTTTCCCTGCTCTGCCATAAGCGCAGCGAATGCCGGGT
AATACTCGTCAACGATCTGATAGAGAAGGGTTTGCTCGGGTCGGTGGCTCTGGTAACGACCAGTATCCCG
ATCCCGGCTGGCCGTCCTGGCCGCCACATGAGGCATGTTCCGCGTCCTTGCAATACTGTGTTTACATACA
GTCTATCGCTTAGCGGAAAGTTCTTTTACCCTCAGCCGAAATGCCTGCCGTTGCTAGACATTGCCAGCCA
GTGCCCGTCACTCCCGTACTAACTGTCACGAACCCCTGCAATAACTGTCACGCCCCCCTGCAATAACTGT
CACGAACCCCTGCAATAACTGTCACGCCCCCAAACCTGCAAACCCAGCAGGGGCGGGGGCTGGCGGGGTG
TTGGAAAAATCCATCCATGATTATCTAAGAATAATCCACTAGGCGCGGTTATCAGCGCCCTTGTGGGGCG
CTGCTGCCCTTGCCCAATATGCCCGGCCAGAGGCCGGATAGCTGGTCTATTCGCTGCGCTAGGCTACACA
CCGCCCCACCGCTGCGCGGCAGGGGGAAAGGCGGGCAAAGCCCGCTAAACCCCACACCAAACCCCGCAGA
AATACGCTGGAGCGCTTTTAGCCGCTTTAGCGGCCTTTCCCCCTACCCGAAGGGTGGGGGCGCGTGTGCA
GCCCCGCAGGGCCTGTCTCGGTCGATCATTCAGCCCGGCTCATCCTTCTGGCGTGGCGGCAGACCGAACA
AGGCGCGGTCGTGGTCGCGTTCAAGGTACGCATCCATTGCCGCCATGAGCCGATCCTCCGGCCACTCGCT
GCTGTTCACCTTGGCCAAAATCATGGCCCCCACCAGCACCTTGCGCCTTGTTTCGTTCTTGCGCTCTTGC
TGCTGTTCCCTTGCCCGCTCCCGCTGAATTTCGGCATTGATTCGCGCTCGTTGTTCTTCGAGCTTGGCCA
GCCGATCCGCCGCCTTGTTGCTCCCCTTAACCATCTTGACACCCCATTGTTAATGTGCTGTCTCGTAGGC
TATCATGGAGGCACAGCGGCGGCAATCCCGACCCTACTTTGTAGGGGAGGGCGCACTTACCGGTTTCTCT
TCGAGAAACTGGCCTAACGGCCACCCTTCGGGCGGTGCGCTCTCCGAGGGCCATTGCATGGAGCCGAAAA
GCAAAAGCAACAGCGAGGCAGCATGGCGATTTATCACCTTACGGCGAAAACCGGCAGCAGGTCGGGCGGC
CAATCGGCCAGGGCCAAGGCCGACTACATCCAGCGCGAAGGCAAGTATGCCCGCGACATGGATGAAGTCT
TGCACGCCGAATCCGGGCACATGCCGGAGTTCGTCGAGCGGCCCGCCGACTACTGGGATGCTGCCGACCT
GTATGAACGCGCCAATGGGCGGCTGTTCAAGGAGGTCGAATTTGCCCTGCCGGTCGAGCTGACCCTCGAC
CAGCAGAAGGCGCTGGCGTCCGAGTTCGCCCAGCACCTGACCGGTGCCGAGCGCCTGCCGTATACGCTGG
CCATCCATGCCGGTGGCGGCGAGAACCCGCACTGCCACCTGATGATCTCCGAGCGGATCAATGACGGCAT
CGAGCGGCCCGCCGCTCAGTGGTTCAAGCGGTACAACGGCAAGACCCCGGAGAAGGGCGGGGCACAGAAG
ACCGAAGCGCTCAAGCCCAAGGCATGGCTTGAGCAGACCCGCGAGGCATGGGCCGACCATGCCAACCGGG
CATTAGAGCGGGCTGGCCACGACGCCCGCATTGACCACAGAACACTTGAGGCGCAGGGCATCGAGCGCCT
GCCCGGTGTTCACCTGGGGCCGAACGTGGTGGAGATGGAAGGCCGGGGCATCCGCACCGACCGGGCAGAC
GTGGCCCTGAACATCGACACCGCCAACGCCCAGATCATCGACTTACAGGAATACCGGGAGGCAATAGACC
ATGAACGCAATCGACAGAGTGAAGAAATCCAGAGGCATCAACGAGTTAGCGGAGCAGATCGAACCGCTGG
CCCAGAGCATGGCGACACTGGCCGACGAAGCCCGGCAGGTCATGAGCCAGACCAAGCAGGCCAGCGAGGC
GCAGGCGGCGGAGTGGCTGAAAGCCCAGCGCCAGACAGGGGCGGCATGGGTGGAGCTGGCCAAAGAGTTG
CGGGAGGTAGCCGCCGAGGTGAGCAGCGCCGCGCAGAGCGCCCGGAGCGCGTCGCGGGGGTGGCACTGGA
AGCTATGGCTAACCGTGATGCTGGCTTCCATGATGCCTACGGTGGTGCTGCTGATCGCATCGTTGCTCTT
GCTCGACCTGACGCCACTGACAACCGAGGACGGCTCGATCTGGCTGCGCTTGGTGGCCCGATGAAGAACG
ACAGGACTTTGCAGGCCATAGGCCGACAGCTCAAGGCCATGGGCTGTGAGCGCTTCGATATCGGCGTCAG
GGACGCACCCACCGGCCAGATGATGAACCGGGAATGGTCAGCCGCCGAAGTGCTCCAGAACACGCCATGG
CTCAAGCGGATGAATGCCCAGGGCAATGACGTGTATATCAGGCCCGCCGAGCAGGAGCGGCATGGTCTGG
TGCTGGTGGACGACCTCAGCGAGTTTGACCTGGATGACATGAAAGCCGAGGGCCGGGAGCCTGCCCTGGT
AGTGGAAACCAGCCCGAAGAACTATCAGGCATGGGTCAAGGTGGCCGACGCCGCAGGCGGTGAACTTCGG
GGGCAGATTGCCCGGACGCTGGCCAGCGAGTACGACGCCGACCCGGCCAGCGCCGACAGCCGCCACTATG
GCCGCTTGGCGGGCTTCACCAACCGCAAGGACAAGCACACCACCCGCGCCGGTTATCAGCCGTGGGTGCT
GCTGCGTGAATCCAAGGGCAAGACCGCCACCGCTGGCCCGGCGCTGGTGCAGCAGGCTGGCCAGCAGATC
GAGCAGGCCCAGCGGCAGCAGGAGAAGGCCCGCAGGCTGGCCAGCCTCGAACTGCCCGAGCGGCAGCTTA
GCCGCCACCGGCGCACGGCGCTGGACGAGTACCGCAGCGAGATGGCCGGGCTGGTCAAGCGCTTCGGTCA
TGACCTCAGCAAGTGCGACTTTATCGCCGCGCAGAAGCTGGCCAGCCGGGGCCGCAGTGCCGAGGAAATC
GGCAAGGCCATGGCCGAGGCCAGCCCAGCGCTGGCAGAGCGCAAGCCCGGCCACGAAGCGGATTACATCG
AGCGCACCGTCAGCAAGGTCATGGGTCTGCCCAGCGTCCAGCTTGCGCGGGCCGAGCTGGCACGGGCACC
GGCACCCCGCCAGCGAGGCATGGACAGGGGCGGGCCAGATTTCAGCATGTAGTGCTTGCGTTGGTACTCA
CGCCTGTTATACTATGAGTACTCACGCACAGAAGGGGGTTTTATGGAATACGAAAAAAGCGCTTCAGGGT
CGGTCTACCTGATCAAAAGTGACAAGGGCTATTGGTTGCCCGGTGGCTTTGGTTATACGTCAAACAAGGC
CGAGGCTGGCCGCTTTTCAGTCGCTGATATGGCCAGCCTTAACCTTGACGGCTGCACCTTGTCCTTGTTC
CGCGAAGACAAGCCTTTCGGCCCCGGCAAGTTTCTCGGTGACTGATATGAAAGACCAAAAGGACAAGCAG
ACCGGCGACCTGCTGGCCAGCCCTGACGCTGTACGCCAAGCGCGATATGCCGAGCGCATGAAGGCCAAAG
GGATGCGTCAGCGCAAGTTCTGGCTGACCGACGACGAATACGAGGCGCTGCGCGAGTGCCTGGAAGAACT
CAGAGCGGCGCAGGGCGGGGGTAGTGACCCCGCCAGCGCCTAACCACCAACTGCCTGCAAAGGAGGCAAT
CAATGGCTACCCATAAGCCTATCAATATTCTGGAGGCGTTCGCAGCAGCGCCGCCACCGCTGGACTACGT
TTTGCCCAACATGGTGGCCGGTACGGTCGGGGCGCTGGTGTCGCCCGGTGGTGCCGGTAAATCCATGCTG
GCCCTGCAACTGGCCGCACAGATTGCAGGCGGGCCGGATCTGCTGGAGGTGGGCGAACTGCCCACCGGCC
CGGTGATCTACCTGCCCGCCGAAGACCCGCCCACCGCCATTCATCACCGCCTGCACGCCCTTGGGGCGCA
CCTCAGCGCCGAGGAACGGCAAGCCGTGGCTGACGGCCTGCTGATCCAGCCGCTGATCGGCAGCCTGCCC
AACATCATGGCCCCGGAGTGGTTCGACGGCCTCAAGCGCGCCGCCGAGGGCCGCCGCCTGATGGTGCTGG
ACACGCTGCGCCGGTTCCACATCGAGGAAGAAAACGCCAGCGGCCCCATGGCCCAGGTCATCGGTCGCAT
GGAGGCCATCGCCGCCGATACCGGGTGCTCTATCGTGTTCCTGCACCATGCCAGCAAGGGCGCGGCCATG
ATGGGCGCAGGCGACCAGCAGCAGGCCAGCCGGGGCAGCTCGGTACTGGTCGATAACATCCGCTGGCAGT
CCTACCTGTCGAGCATGACCAGCGCCGAGGCCGAGGAATGGGGTGTGGACGACGACCAGCGCCGGTTCTT
CGTCCGCTTCGGTGTGAGCAAGGCCAACTATGGCGCACCGTTCGCTGATCGGTGGTTCAGGCGGCATGAC
GGCGGGGTGCTCAAGCCCGCCGTGCTGGAGAGGCAGCGCAAGAGCAAGGGGGTGCCCCGTGGTGAAGCCT
AAGAACAAGCACAGCCTCAGCCACGTCCGGCACGACCCGGCGCACTGTCTGGCCCCCGGCCTGTTCCGTG
CCCTCAAGCGGGGCGAGCGCAAGCGCAGCAAGCTGGACGTGACGTATGACTACGGCGACGGCAAGCGGAT
CGAGTTCAGCGGCCCGGAGCCGCTGGGCGCTGATGATCTGCGCATCCTGCAAGGGCTGGTGGCCATGGCT
GGGCCTAATGGCCTAGTGCTTGGCCCGGAACCCAAGACCGAAGGCGGACGGCAGCTCCGGCTGTTCCTGG
AACCCAAGTGGGAGGCCGTCACCGCTGAATGCCATGTGGTCAAAGGTAGCTATCGGGCGCTGGCAAAGGA
AATCGGGGCAGAGGTCGATAGTGGTGGGGCGCTCAAGCACATACAGGACTGCATCGAGCGCCTTTGGAAG
GTATCCATCATCGCCCAGAATGGCCGCAAGCGGCAGGGGTTTCGGCTGCTGTCGGAGTACGCCAGCGACG
AGGCGGACGGGCGCCTGTACGTGGCCCTGAACCCCTTGATCGCGCAGGCCGTCATGGGTGGCGGCCAGCA
TGTGCGCATCAGCATGGACGAGGTGCGGGCGCTGGACAGCGAAACCGCCCGCCTGCTGCACCAGCGGCTG
TGTGGCTGGATCGACCCCGGCAAAACCGGCAAGGCTTCCATAGATACCTTGTGCGGCTATGTCTGGCCGT
CAGAGGCCAGTGGTTCGACCATGCGCAAGCGCCGCAAGCGGGTGCGCGAGGCGTTGCCGGAGCTGGTCGC
GCTGGGCTGGACGGTAACCGAGTTCGCGGCGGGCAAGTACGACATCACCCGGCCCAAGGCGGCAGGCTGA
CCCCCCCCACTCTATTGTAAACAAGACATTTTTATCTTTTATATTCAATGGCTTATTTTCCTGCTAATTG
GTAATACCATGAAAAATACCATGCTCAGAAAAGGCTTAACAATATTTTGAAAAATTGCCTACTGAGCGCT
GCCGCACAGCTCCATAGGCCGCTTTCCTGGCTTTGCTTCCAGATGTATGCTCTTCTGCTCCCGAACGCCA
GCAAGACGTAGCCCAGCGCGTCGGCCAGCTTGCAATTCGCGCTAACTTACATTAATTGCGTTGCGCTCAC
TGCCCGCTTTCCAGTCGGGAAACCTGTCGTGCCAGCTGCATTAATGAATCGGCCAACGCGCGGGGAGAGG
CGGTTTGCGTATTGGGCGCCAGGGTGGTTTTTCTTTTCACCAGTGAGACGGGCAACAGCTGATTGCCCTT
CACCGCCTGGCCCTGAGAGAGTTGCAGCAAGCGGTCCACGTGGTTTGCCCCAGCAGGCGAAAATCCTGTT
TGATGGTGGTTAACGGCGGGATATAACATGAGCTGTCTTCGGTATCGTCGTATCCCACTACCGAGATATC
CGCACCAACGCGCAGCCCGGACTCGGTAATGGCGCGCATTGCGCCCAGCGCCATCTGATCGTTGGCAACC
AGCATCGCAGTGGGAACGATGCCCTCATTCAGCATTTGCATGGTTTGTTGAAAACCGGACATGGCACTCC
AGTCGCCTTCCCGTTCCGCTATCGGCTGAATTTGATTGCGAGTGAGATATTTATGCCAGCCAGCCAGACG
CAGACGCGCCGAGACAGAACTTAATGGGCCCGCTAACAGCGCGATTTGCTGGTGACCCAATGCGACCAGA
TGCTCCACGCCCAGTCGCGTACCGTCTTCATGGGAGAAAATAATACTGTTGATGGGTGTCTGGTCAGAGA
CATCAAGAAATAACGCCGGAACATTAGTGCAGGCAGCTTCCACAGCAATGGCATCCTGGTCATCCAGCGG
ATAGTTAATGATCAGCCCACTGACGCGTTGCCGATACAAGAACAACAGCGCGTTGAGCGCCTGCCGGTGG
GTGGCCGGCGCCACTTGCTTCTCGGTGGCGAGCATGGTCAGAAAACCCTCGACTTCAGCTTGCCCCATTT
CGCGCGGATGTCGAAACCCACCATGGCTGCGGGCCGTCCACAACACAAATGCCTTGGCCCAGTAGACATA
AGCCTTCTCGGTCTGTAGGCTGTAATGCAGGTAGCGAACCCGTGAA
