Features (pLannotate 1.2.2; 15 found; start..end, strand, type, name):
    249..467     -  CDS            int (fragment): INT2_ECOLX - Protein inferred from homology: Swiss-Prot protein existence level 3. Putative integrase believed to be involved in the insertion of antibiotic resistance genes into plasmids and transposons. From Escherichia coli.
    588..703     +  ncRNA          5S rRNA: Accession: RF00001 - 5S ribosomal RNA
    707..793     +  terminator     rrnB T1 terminator: Escherichia coli rrnB; transcription terminator T1 from the E. coli rrnB gene
    885..912     +  terminator     rrnB T2 terminator: transcription terminator T2 from the E. coli rrnB gene
    931..1022    +  promoter       AmpR promoter: bla
   1023..1883    +  CDS            AmpR: β-lactamase; bla; confers resistance to ampicillin, carbenicillin, and related antibiotics
   2320..2714    -  rep_origin     RSF1010 oriV: replication origin of the broad-host-range plasmid RSF1010; requires the RSF1010 RepA/B/C proteins for replication (Scholz et al., 1989)
   2744..3025    -  CDS            mobC: MOBC_ECOLX - Protein predicted: Swiss-Prot protein existence level 4. This protein is essential to promote the specific transfer of the plasmid in the presence of conjugative plasmids. From Escherichia coli.
   3056..3143    +  oriT           RSF1010 oriT: origin of transfer of the broad-host-range plasmid RSF1010 (Scholz et al., 1989)
   3972..4382    +  CDS            mobB: MOBB2_ECOLX - Protein predicted: Swiss-Prot protein existence level 4. This protein is essential to promote the specific transfer of the plasmid in the presence of conjugative plasmids. From Escherichia coli.
   4382..5353    +  CDS            RSF1010 RepB: replication protein B of the broad-host-range plasmid RSF1010 (Scholz et al., 1989); repB
   5796..5870    +  ncRNA          Plasmid R1162: Accession: RF00043 - R1162-like plasmid antisense RNA
   5864..6703    +  CDS            RSF1010 RepA: replication protein A of the broad-host-range plasmid RSF1010 (Scholz et al., 1989); repA
   6690..7541    +  CDS            RSF1010 RepC (fragment): replication protein C of the broad-host-range plasmid RSF1010 (Scholz et al., 1989); repC
   7818..246     -  CDS            lacI (fragment) (across the origin): lac repressor; lacI; The lac repressor binds to the lac operator to inhibit transcription in E. coli. This inhibition can be relieved by adding lactose or isopropyl-β-D-thiogalactopyranoside (IPTG).
>Addgene plasmid #116920 | pMMPc | addgene full sequence | sequence record 231555 | Addgene NGS Result
AGACGCAGACGCGCCGAGACAGAACTTAATGGGCCCGCTAACAGCGCGATTTGCTGGTGACCCAATGCGA
CCAGATGCTCCACGCCCAGTCGCGTACCGTCTTCATGGGAGAAAATAATACTGTTGATGGGTGTCTGGTC
AGAGACATCAAGAAATAACGCCGGAACATTAGTGCAGGCAGCTTCCACAGCAATGGCATCCTGGTCATCC
AGCGGATAGTTAATGATCAGCCCACTGACGCGTTGCCGATACAAGAACAACAGCGCGTTGAGCGCCTGCC
GGTGGGTGGCCGGCGCCACTTGCTTCTCGGTGGCGAGCATGGTCAGAAAACCCTCGACTTCAGCTTGCCC
CATTTCGCGCGGATGTCGAAACCCACCATGGCTGCGGGCCGTCCACAACACAAATGCCTTGGCCCAGTAG
ACATAAGCCTTCTCGGTCTGTAGGCTGTAATGCAGGTAGCGAACCCGTGAATTCCCGGGGATCCGTCGAC
CTGCAGCCAAGCTTGGCTGTTTTGGCGGATGAGAGAAGATTTTCAGCCTGATACAGATTAAATCAGAACG
CAGAAGCGGTCTGATAAAACAGAATTTGCCTGGCGGCAGTAGCGCGGTGGTCCCACCTGACCCCATGCCG
AACTCAGAAGTGAAACGCCGTAGCGCCGATGGTAGTGTGGGGTCTCCCCATGCGAGAGTAGGGAACTGCC
AGGCATCAAATAAAACGAAAGGCTCAGTCGAAAGACTGGGCCTTTCGTTTTATCTGTTGTTTGTCGGTGA
ACGCTCTCCTGAGTAGGACAAATCCGCCGGGAGCGGATTTGAACGTTGCGAAGCAACGGCCCGGAGGGTG
GCGGGCAGGACGCCCGCCATAAACTGCCAGGCATCAAATTAAGCAGAAGGCCATCCTGACGGATGGCCTT
TTTGCGTTTCTACAAACTCTTTTGTTTATTTTTCTAAATACATTCAAATATGTATCCGCTCATGAGACAA
TAACCCTGATAAATGCTTCAATAATATTGAAAAAGGAAGAGTATGAGTATTCAACATTTCCGTGTCGCCC
TTATTCCCTTTTTTGCGGCATTTTGCCTTCCTGTTTTTGCTCACCCAGAAACGCTGGTGAAAGTAAAAGA
TGCTGAAGATCAGTTGGGTGCACGAGTGGGTTACATCGAACTGGATCTCAACAGCGGTAAGATCCTTGAG
AGTTTTCGCCCCGAAGAACGTTTTCCAATGATGAGCACTTTTAAAGTTCTGCTATGTGGCGCGGTATTAT
CCCGTGTTGACGCCGGGCAAGAGCAACTCGGTCGCCGCATACACTATTCTCAGAATGACTTGGTTGAGTA
CTCACCAGTCACAGAAAAGCATCTTACGGATGGCATGACAGTAAGAGAATTATGCAGTGCTGCCATAACC
ATGAGTGATAACACTGCGGCCAACTTACTTCTGACAACGATCGGAGGACCGAAGGAGCTAACCGCTTTTT
TGCACAACATGGGGGATCATGTAACTCGCCTTGATCGTTGGGAACCGGAGCTGAATGAAGCCATACCAAA
CGACGAGCGTGACACCACGATGCCTGTAGCAATGGCAACAACGTTGCGCAAACTATTAACTGGCGAACTA
CTTACTCTAGCTTCCCGGCAACAATTAATAGACTGGATGGAGGCGGATAAAGTTGCAGGACCACTTCTGC
GCTCGGCCCTTCCGGCTGGCTGGTTTATTGCTGATAAATCTGGAGCCGGTGAGCGTGGGTCTCGCGGTAT
CATTGCAGCACTGGGGCCAGATGGTAAGCCCTCCCGTATCGTAGTTATCTACACGACGGGGAGTCAGGCA
ACTATGGATGAACGAAATAGACAGATCGCTGAGATAGGTGCCTCACTGATTAAGCATTGGTAACTGTCAG
ACCAAGTTTACTCATATATACTTTAGATTGATTTCTGAAAGCGACCAGGTGCTCGGCGTGGCAAGACTCG
CAGCGAACCCGTAGAAAGCCATGCTCCAGCCGCCCGCATTGGAGAAATTCTTCAAATTCCCGTTGCACAT
AGCCCGGCAATTCCTTTCCCTGCTCTGCCATAAGCGCAGCGAATGCCGGGTAATACTCGTCAACGATCTG
ATAGAGAAGGGTTTGCTCGGGTCGGTGGCTCTGGTAACGACCAGTATCCCGATCCCGGCTGGCCGTCCTG
GCCGCCACATGAGGCATGTTCCGCGTCCTTGCAATACTGTGTTTACATACAGTCTATCGCTTAGCGGAAA
GTTCTTTTACCCTCAGCCGAAATGCCTGCCGTTGCTAGACATTGCCAGCCAGTGCCCGTCACTCCCGTAC
TAACTGTCACGAACCCCTGCAATAACTGTCACGCCCCCCTGCAATAACTGTCACGAACCCCTGCAATAAC
TGTCACGCCCCCAAACCTGCAAACCCAGCAGGGGCGGGGGCTGGCGGGGTGTTGGAAAAATCCATCCATG
ATTATCTAAGAATAATCCACTAGGCGCGGTTATCAGCGCCCTTGTGGGGCGCTGCTGCCCTTGCCCAATA
TGCCCGGCCAGAGGCCGGATAGCTGGTCTATTCGCTGCGCTAGGCTACACACCGCCCCACCGCTGCGCGG
CAGGGGGAAAGGCGGGCAAAGCCCGCTAAACCCCACACCAAACCCCGCAGAAATACGCTGGAGCGCTTTT
AGCCGCTTTAGCGGCCTTTCCCCCTACCCGAAGGGTGGGGGCGCGTGTGCAGCCCCGCAGGGCCTGTCTC
GGTCGATCATTCAGCCCGGCTCATCCTTCTGGCGTGGCGGCAGACCGAACAAGGCGCGGTCGTGGTCGCG
TTCAAGGTACGCATCCATTGCCGCCATGAGCCGATCCTCCGGCCACTCGCTGCTGTTCACCTTGGCCAAA
ATCATGGCCCCCACCAGCACCTTGCGCCTTGTTTCGTTCTTGCGCTCTTGCTGCTGTTCCCTTGCCCGCA
CCCGCTGAATTTCGGCATTGATTCGCGCTCGTTGTTCTTCGAGCTTGGCCAGCCGATCCGCCGCCTTGTT
GCTCCCCTTAACCATCTTGACACCCCATTGTTAATGTGCTGTCTCGTAGGCTATCATGGAGGCACAGCGG
CGGCAATCCCGACCCTACTTTGTAGGGGAGGGCGCACTTACCGGTTTCTCTTCGAGAAACTGGCCTAACG
GCCACCCTTCGGGCGGTGCGCTCTCCGAGGGCCATTGCATGGAGCCGAAAAGCAAAAGCAACAGCGAGGC
AGCATGGCGATTTATCACCTTACGGCGAAAACCGGCAGCAGGTCGGGCGGCCAATCGGCCAGGGCCAAGG
CCGACTACATCCAGCGCGAAGGCAAGTATGCCCGCGACATGGATGAAGTCTTGCACGCCGAATCCGGGCA
CATGCCGGAGTTCGTCGAGCGGCCCGCCGACTACTGGGATGCTGCCGACCTGTATGAACGCGCCAATGGG
CGGCTGTTCAAGGAGGTCGAATTTGCCCTGCCGGTCGAGCTGACCCTCGACCAGCAGAAGGCGCTGGCGT
CCGAGTTCGCCCAGCACCTGACCGGTGCCGAGCGCCTGCCGTATACGCTGGCCATCCATGCCGGTGGCGG
CGAGAACCCGCACTGCCACCTGATGATCTCCGAGCGGATCAATGACGGCATCGAGCGGCCCGCCGCTCAG
TGGTTCAAGCGGTACAACGGCAAGACCCCGGAGAAGGGCGGGGCACAGAAGACCGAAGCGCTCAAGCCCA
AGGCATGGCTTGAGCAGACCCGCGAGGCATGGGCCGACCATGCCAACCGGGCATTAGAGCGGGCTGGCCA
CGACGCCCGCATTGACCACAGAACACTTGAGGCGCAGGGCATCGAGCGCCTGCCCGGTGTTCACCTGGGG
CCGAACGTGGTGGAGATGGAAGGCCGGGGCATCCGCACCGACCGGGCAGACGTGGCCCTGAACATCGACA
CCGCCAACGCCCAGATCATCGACTTACAGGAATACCGGGAGGCAATAGACCATGAACGCAATCGACAGAG
TGAAGAAATCCAGAGGCATCAACGAGTTAGCGGAGCAGATCGAACCGCTGGCCCAGAGCATGGCGACACT
GGCCGACGAAGCCCGGCAGGTCATGAGCCAGACCCAGCAGGCCAGCGAGGCGCAGGCGGCGGAGTGGCTG
AAAGCCCAGCGCCAGACAGGGGCGGCATGGGTGGAGCTGGCCAAAGAGTTGCGGGAGGTAGCCGCCGAGG
TGAGCAGCGCCGCGCAGAGCGCCCGGAGCGCGTCGCGGGGGTGGCACTGGAAGCTATGGCTAACCGTGAT
GCTGGCTTCCATGATGCCTACGGTGGTGCTGCTGATCGCATCGTTGCTCTTGCTCGACCTGACGCCACTG
ACAACCGAGGACGGCTCGATCTGGCTGCGCTTGGTGGCCCGATGAAGAACGACAGGACTTTGCAGGCCAT
AGGCCGACAGCTCAAGGCCATGGGCTGTGAGCGCTTCGATATCGGCGTCAGGGACGCCACCACCGGCCAG
ATGATGAACCGGGAATGGTCAGCCGCCGAAGTGCTCCAGAACACGCCATGGCTCAAGCGGATGAATGCCC
AGGGCAATGACGTGTATATCAGGCCCGCCGAGCAGGAGCGGCATGGTCTGGTGCTGGTGGACGACCTCAG
CGAGTTTGACCTGGATGACATGAAAGCCGAGGGCCGGGAGCCTGCCCTGGTAGTGGAAACCAGCCCGAAG
AACTATCAGGCATGGGTCAAGGTGGCCGACGCCGCAGGCGGTGAACTTCGGGGGCAGATTGCCCGGACGC
TGGCCAGCGAGTACGACGCCGACCCGGCCAGCGCCGACAGCCGCCACTATGGCCGCTTGGCGGGCTTCAC
CAACCGCAAGGACAAGCACACCACCCGCGCCGGTTATCAGCCGTGGGTGCTGCTGCGTGAATCCAAGGGC
AAGACCGCCACCGCTGGCCCGGCGCTGGTGCAGCAGGCTGGCCAGCAGATCGAGCAGGCCCAGCGGCAGC
AGGAGAAGGCCCGCAGGCTGGCCAGCCTCGAACTGCCCGAGCGGCAGCTTAGCCGCCACCGGCGCACGGC
GCTGGACGAGTACCGCAGCGAGATGGCCGGGCTGGTCAAGCGCTTCGGTGATGACCTCAGCAAGTGCGAC
TTTATCGCCGCGCAGAAGCTGGCCAGCCGGGGCCGCAGTGCCGAGGAAATCGGCAAGGCCATGGCCGAGG
CCAGCCCAGCGCTGGCAGAGCGCAAGCCCGGCCACGAAGCGGATTACATCGAGCGCACCGTCAGCAAGGT
CATGGGTCTGCCCAGCGTCCAGCTTGCGCGGGCCGAGCTGGCACGGGCACCGGCACCCCGCCAGCGAGGC
ATGGACAGGGGCGGGCCAGATTTCAGCATGTAGTGCTTGCGTTGGTACTCACGCCTGTTATACTATGAGT
ACTCACGCACAGAAGGGGGTTTTATGGAATACGAAAAAAGCGCTTCAGGGTCGGTCTACCTGATCAAAAG
TGACAAGGGCTATTGGTTGCCCGGTGGCTTTGGTTATACGTCAAACAAGGCCGAGGCTGGCCGCTTTTCA
GTCGCTGATATGGCCAGCCTTAACCTTGACGGCTGCACCTTGTCCTTGTTCCGCGAAGACAAGCCTTTCG
GCCCCGGCAAGTTTCTCGGTGACTGATATGAAAGACCAAAAGGACAAGCAGACCGGCGACCTGCTGGCCA
GCCCTGACGCTGTACGCCAAGCGCGATATGCCGAGCGCATGAAGGCCAAAGGGATGCGTCAGCGCAAGTT
CTGGCTGACCGACGACGAATACGAGGCGCTGCGCGAGTGCCTGGAAGAACTCAGAGCGGCGCAGGGCGGG
GGTAGTGACCCCGCCAGCGCCTAACCACCAACTGCCTGCAAAGGAGGCAATCAATGGCTACCCATAAGCC
TATCAATATTCTGGAGGCGTTCGCAGCAGCGCCGCCACCGCTGGACTACGTTTTGCCCAACATGGTGGCC
GGTACGGTCGGGGCGCTGGTGTCGCCCGGTGGTGCCGGTAAATCCATGCTGGCCCTGCAACTGGCCGCAC
AGATTGCAGGCGGGCCGGATCTGCTGGAGGTGGGCGAACTGCCCACCGGCCCGGTGATCTACCTGCCCGC
CGAAGACCCGCCCACCGCCATTCATCACCGCCTGCACGCCCTTGGGGCGCACCTCAGCGCCGAGGAACGG
CAAGCCGTGGCTGACGGCCTGCTGATCCAGCCGCTGATCGGCAGCCTGCCCAACATCATGGCCCCGGAGT
GGTTCGACGGCCTCAAGCGCGCCGCCGAGGGCCGCCGCCTGATGGTGCTGGACACGCTGCGCCGGTTCCA
CATCGAGGAAGAAAACGCCAGCGGCCCCATGGCCCAGGTCATCGGTCGCATGGAGGCCATCGCCGCCGAT
ACCGGGTGCTCTATCGTGTTCCTGCACCATGCCAGCAAGGGCGCGGCCATGATGGGCGCAGGCGACCAGC
AGCAGGCCAGCCGGGGCAGCTCGGTACTGGTCGATAACATCCGCTGGCAGTCCTACCTGTCGAGCATGAC
CAGCGCCGAGGCCGAGGAATGGGGTGTGGACGACGACCAGCGCCGGTTCTTCGTCCGCTTCGGTGTGAGC
AAGGCCAACTATGGCGCACCGTTCGCTGATCGGTGGTTCAGGCGGCATGACGGCGGGGTGCTCAAGCCCG
CCGTGCTGGAGAGGCAGCGCAAGAGCAAGGGGGTGCCCCGTGGTGAAGCCTAAGAACAAGCACAGCCTCA
GCCACGTCCGGCACGACCCGGCGCACTGTCTGGCCCCCGGCCTGTTCCGTGCCCTCAAGCGGGGCGAGCG
CAAGCGCAGCAAGCTGGACGTGACGTATGACTACGGCGACGGCAAGCGGATCGAGTTCAGCGGCCCGGAG
CCGCTGGGCGCTGATGATCTGCGCATCCTGCAAGGGCTGGTGGCCATGGCTGGGCCTAATGGCCTAGTGC
TTGGCCCGGAACCCAAGACCGAAGGCGGACGGCAGCTCCGGCTGTTCCTGGAACCCAAGTGGGAGGCCGT
CACCGCTGATGCCATGGTGGTCAAAGGTAGCTATCGGGCGCTGGCAAAGGAAATCGGGGCAGAGGTCGAT
AGTGGTGGGGCGCTCAAGCACATACAGGACTGCATCGAGCGCCTTTGGAAGGTATCCATCATCGCCCAGA
ATGGCCGCAAGCGGCAGGGGTTTCGGCTGCTGTCGGAGTACGCCAGCGACGAGGCGGACGGGCGCCTGTA
CGTGGCCCTGAACCCCTTGATCGCGCAGGCCGTCATGGGTGGCGGCCAGCATGTGCGCATCAGCATGGAC
GAGGTGCGGGCGCTGGACAGCGAAACCGCCCGCCTGCTGCACCAGCGGCTGTGTGGCTGGATCGACCCCG
GCAAAACCGGCAAGGCTTCCATAGATACCTTGTGCGGCTATGTCTGGCCGTCAGAGGCCAGTGGTTCGAC
CATGCGCAAGCGCCGCCAGCGGGTGCGCGAGGCGTTGCCGGAGCTGGTCGCGCTGGGCTGGACGGTAACC
GAGTTCGCGGCGGGCAAGTACGACATCACCCGGCCCAAGGCGGCAGGCTGACCCCCCCCACTCTATTGTA
AACAAGACATTTTTATCTTTTATATTCAATGGCTTATTTTCCTGCTAATTGGTAATACCATGAAAAATAC
CATGCTCAGAAAAGGCTTAACAATATTTTGAAAAATTGCCTACTGAGCGCTGCCGCACAGCTCCATAGGC
CGCTTTCCTGGCTTTGCTTCCAGATGTATGCTCTTCTGCTCCCGAACGCCAGCAAGACGTAGCCCAGCGC
GTCGGCCAGCTTGCAATTCGCGCTAACTTACATTAATTGCGTTGCGCTCACTGCCCGCTTTCCAGTCGGG
AAACCTGTCGTGCCAGCTGCATTAATGAATCGGCCAACGCGCGGGGAGAGGCGGTTTGCGTATTGGGCGC
CAGGGTGGTTTTTCTTTTCACCAGTGAGACGGGCAACAGCTGATTGCCCTTCACCGCCTGGCCCTGAGAG
AGTTGCAGCAAGCGGTCCACGCTGGTTTGCCCCAGCAGGCGAAAATCCTGTTTGATGGTGGTTAACGGCG
GGATATAACATGAGCTGTCTTCGGTATCGTCGTATCCCACTACCGAGATATCCGCACCAACGCGCAGCCC
GGACTCGGTAATGGCGCGCATTGCGCCCAGCGCCATCTGATCGTTGGCAACCAGCATCGCAGTGGGAACG
ATGCCCTCATTCAGCATTTGCATGGTTTGTTGAAAACCGGACATGGCACTCCAGTCGCCTTCCCGTTCCG
CTATCGGCTGAATTTGATTGCGAGTGAGATATTTATGCCAGCCAGCC
